>Addgene plasmid #164234 | pLENTI CMV GFP TREX1 R128A R174A BLAST | addgene full sequence | sequence record 321503
CAGGTGGCACTTTTCGGGGAAATGTGCGCGGAACCCCTATTTGTTTATTTTTCTAAATACATTCAAATAT
GTATCCGCTCATGAGACAATAACCCTGATAAATGCTTCAATAATATTGAAAAAGGAAGAGTATGAGTATT
CAACATTTCCGTGTCGCCCTTATTCCCTTTTTTGCGGCATTTTGCCTTCCTGTTTTTGCTCACCCAGAAA
CGCTGGTGAAAGTAAAAGATGCTGAAGATCAGTTGGGTGCACGAGTGGGTTACATCGAACTGGATCTCAA
CAGCGGTAAGATCCTTGAGAGTTTTCGCCCCGAAGAACGTTTTCCAATGATGAGCACTTTTAAAGTTCTG
CTATGTGGCGCGGTATTATCCCGTATTGACGCCGGGCAAGAGCAACTCGGTCGCCGCATACACTATTCTC
AGAATGACTTGGTTGAGTACTCACCAGTCACAGAAAAGCATCTTACGGATGGCATGACAGTAAGAGAATT
ATGCAGTGCTGCCATAACCATGAGTGATAACACTGCGGCCAACTTACTTCTGACAACGATCGGAGGACCG
AAGGAGCTAACCGCTTTTTTGCACAACATGGGGGATCATGTAACTCGCCTTGATCGTTGGGAACCGGAGC
TGAATGAAGCCATACCAAACGACGAGCGTGACACCACGATGCCTGTAGCAATGGCAACAACGTTGCGCAA
ACTATTAACTGGCGAACTACTTACTCTAGCTTCCCGGCAACAATTAATAGACTGGATGGAGGCGGATAAA
GTTGCAGGACCACTTCTGCGCTCGGCCCTTCCGGCTGGCTGGTTTATTGCTGATAAATCTGGAGCCGGTG
AGCGTGGGTCTCGCGGTATCATTGCAGCACTGGGGCCAGATGGTAAGCCCTCCCGTATCGTAGTTATCTA
CACGACGGGGAGTCAGGCAACTATGGATGAACGAAATAGACAGATCGCTGAGATAGGTGCCTCACTGATT
AAGCATTGGTAACTGTCAGACCAAGTTTACTCATATATACTTTAGATTGATTTAAAACTTCATTTTTAAT
TTAAAAGGATCTAGGTGAAGATCCTTTTTGATAATCTCATGACCAAAATCCCTTAACGTGAGTTTTCGTT
CCACTGAGCGTCAGACCCCGTAGAAAAGATCAAAGGATCTTCTTGAGATCCTTTTTTTCTGCGCGTAATC
TGCTGCTTGCAAACAAAAAAACCACCGCTACCAGCGGTGGTTTGTTTGCCGGATCAAGAGCTACCAACTC
TTTTTCCGAAGGTAACTGGCTTCAGCAGAGCGCAGATACCAAATACTGTCCTTCTAGTGTAGCCGTAGTT
AGGCCACCACTTCAAGAACTCTGTAGCACCGCCTACATACCTCGCTCTGCTAATCCTGTTACCAGTGGCT
GCTGCCAGTGGCGATAAGTCGTGTCTTACCGGGTTGGACTCAAGACGATAGTTACCGGATAAGGCGCAGC
GGTCGGGCTGAACGGGGGGTTCGTGCACACAGCCCAGCTTGGAGCGAACGACCTACACCGAACTGAGATA
CCTACAGCGTGAGCTATGAGAAAGCGCCACGCTTCCCGAAGGGAGAAAGGCGGACAGGTATCCGGTAAGC
GGCAGGGTCGGAACAGGAGAGCGCACGAGGGAGCTTCCAGGGGGAAACGCCTGGTATCTTTATAGTCCTG
TCGGGTTTCGCCACCTCTGACTTGAGCGTCGATTTTTGTGATGCTCGTCAGGGGGGCGGAGCCTATGGAA
AAACGCCAGCAACGCGGCCTTTTTACGGTTCCTGGCCTTTTGCTGGCCTTTTGCTCACATGTTCTTTCCT
GCGTTATCCCCTGATTCTGTGGATAACCGTATTACCGCCTTTGAGTGAGCTGATACCGCTCGCCGCAGCC
GAACGACCGAGCGCAGCGAGTCAGTGAGCGAGGAAGCGGAAGAGCGCCCAATACGCAAACCGCCTCTCCC
CGCGCGTTGGCCGATTCATTAATGCAGCTGGCACGACAGGTTTCCCGACTGGAAAGCGGGCAGTGAGCGC
AACGCAATTAATGTGAGTTAGCTCACTCATTAGGCACCCCAGGCTTTACACTTTATGCTTCCGGCTCGTA
TGTTGTGTGGAATTGTGAGCGGATAACAATTTCACACAGGAAACAGCTATGACCATGATTACGCCAAGCG
CGCAATTAACCCTCACTAAAGGGAACAAAAGCTGGAGCTGCAAGCTTAATGTAGTCTTATGCAATACTCT
TGTAGTCTTGCAACATGGTAACGATGAGTTAGCAACATGCCTTACAAGGAGAGAAAAAGCACCGTGCATG
CCGATTGGTGGAAGTAAGGTGGTACGATCGTGCCTTATTAGGAAGGCAACAGACGGGTCTGACATGGATT
GGACGAACCACTGAATTGCCGCATTGCAGAGATATTGTATTTAAGTGCCTAGCTCGATACAATAAACGGG
TCTCTCTGGTTAGACCAGATCTGAGCCTGGGAGCTCTCTGGCTAACTAGGGAACCCACTGCTTAAGCCTC
AATAAAGCTTGCCTTGAGTGCTTCAAGTAGTGTGTGCCCGTCTGTTGTGTGACTCTGGTAACTAGAGATC
CCTCAGACCCTTTTAGTCAGTGTGGAAAATCTCTAGCAGTGGCGCCCGAACAGGGACCTGAAAGCGAAAG
GGAAACCAGAGCTCTCTCGACGCAGGACTCGGCTTGCTGAAGCGCGCACGGCAAGAGGCGAGGGGCGGCG
ACTGGTGAGTACGCCAAAAATTTTGACTAGCGGAGGCTAGAAGGAGAGAGATGGGTGCGAGAGCGTCAGT
ATTAAGCGGGGGAGAATTAGATCGCGATGGGAAAAAATTCGGTTAAGGCCAGGGGGAAAGAAAAAATATA
AATTAAAACATATAGTATGGGCAAGCAGGGAGCTAGAACGATTCGCAGTTAATCCTGGCCTGTTAGAAAC
ATCAGAAGGCTGTAGACAAATACTGGGACAGCTACAACCATCCCTTCAGACAGGATCAGAAGAACTTAGA
TCATTATATAATACAGTAGCAACCCTCTATTGTGTGCATCAAAGGATAGAGATAAAAGACACCAAGGAAG
CTTTAGACAAGATAGAGGAAGAGCAAAACAAAAGTAAGACCACCGCACAGCAAGCGGCCGCTGATCTTCA
GACCTGGAGGAGGAGATATGAGGGACAATTGGAGAAGTGAATTATATAAATATAAAGTAGTAAAAATTGA
ACCATTAGGAGTAGCACCCACCAAGGCAAAGAGAAGAGTGGTGCAGAGAGAAAAAAGAGCAGTGGGAATA
GGAGCTTTGTTCCTTGGGTTCTTGGGAGCAGCAGGAAGCACTATGGGCGCAGCCTCAATGACGCTGACGG
TACAGGCCAGACAATTATTGTCTGGTATAGTGCAGCAGCAGAACAATTTGCTGAGGGCTATTGAGGCGCA
ACAGCATCTGTTGCAACTCACAGTCTGGGGCATCAAGCAGCTCCAGGCAAGAATCCTGGCTGTGGAAAGA
TACCTAAAGGATCAACAGCTCCTGGGGATTTGGGGTTGCTCTGGAAAACTCATTTGCACCACTGCTGTGC
CTTGGAATGCTAGTTGGAGTAATAAATCTCTGGAACAGATTGGAATCACACGACCTGGATGGAGTGGGAC
AGAGAAATTAACAATTACACAAGCTTAATACACTCCTTAATTGAAGAATCGCAAAACCAGCAAGAAAAGA
ATGAACAAGAATTATTGGAATTAGATAAATGGGCAAGTTTGTGGAATTGGTTTAACATAACAAATTGGCT
GTGGTATATAAAATTATTCATAATGATAGTAGGAGGCTTGGTAGGTTTAAGAATAGTTTTTGCTGTACTT
TCTATAGTGAATAGAGTTAGGCAGGGATATTCACCATTATCGTTTCAGACCCACCTCCCAACCCCGAGGG
GACCCGACAGGCCCGAAGGAATAGAAGAAGAAGGTGGAGAGAGAGACAGAGACAGATCCATTCGATTAGT
GAACGGATCTCGACGGTTAACTTTTAAAAGAAAAGGGGGGATTGGGGGGTACAGTGCAGGGGAAAGAATA
GTAGACATAATAGCAACAGACATACAAACTAAAGAATTACAAAAACAAATTACAAAAATTCAAAATTTTA
TCGATAAGCTTGGGAGTTCCGCGTTACATAACTTACGGTAAATGGCCCGCCTGGCTGACCGCCCAACGAC
CCCCGCCCATTGACGTCAATAATGACGTATGTTCCCATAGTAACGCCAATAGGGACTTTCCATTGACGTC
AATGGGTGGAGTATTTACGGTAAACTGCCCACTTGGCAGTACATCAAGTGTATCATATGCCAAGTACGCC
CCCTATTGACGTCAATGACGGTAAATGGCCCGCCTGGCATTATGCCCAGTACATGACCTTATGGGACTTT
CCTACTTGGCAGTACATCTACGTATTAGTCATCGCTATTACCATGGTGATGCGGTTTTGGCAGTACATCA
ATGGGCGTGGATAGCGGTTTGACTCACGGGGATTTCCAAGTCTCCACCCCATTGACGTCAATGGGAGTTT
GTTTTGGCACCAAAATCAACGGGACTTTCCAAAATGTCGTAACAACTCCGCCCCATTGACGCAAATGGGC
GGTAGGCGTGTACGGTGGGAGGTCTATATAAGCAGAGCTCGTTTAGTGAACCGTCAGATCGCCTGGAGAC
GCCATCCACGCTGTTTTGACCTCCATAGAAGACACCGACTCTAGAGGATCCGGTGGTTCTGGTGGTGGTT
CTGGTGGTGGTTCTGGTATGGTGAGCAAGGGCGAGGAGCTGTTCACCGGGGTGGTGCCCATCCTGGTCGA
GCTGGACGGCGACGTAAACGGCCACAAGTTCAGCGTGTCCGGCGAGGGCGAGGGCGATGCCACCTACGGC
AAGCTGACCCTGAAGTTCATCTGCACCACCGGCAAGCTGCCCGTGCCCTGGCCCACCCTCGTGACCACCC
TGACCTACGGCGTGCAGTGCTTCAGCCGCTACCCCGACCACATGAAGCAGCACGACTTCTTCAAGTCCGC
CATGCCCGAAGGCTACGTCCAGGAGCGCACCATCTTCTTCAAGGACGACGGCAACTACAAGACCCGCGCC
GAGGTGAAGTTCGAGGGCGACACCCTGGTGAACCGCATCGAGCTGAAGGGCATCGACTTCAAGGAGGACG
GCAACATCCTGGGGCACAAGCTGGAGTACAACTACAACAGCCACAACGTCTATATCATGGCCGACAAGCA
GAAGAACGGCATCAAGGTGAACTTCAAGATCCGCCACAACATCGAGGACGGCAGCGTGCAGCTCGCCGAC
CACTACCAGCAGAACACCCCCATCGGCGACGGCCCCGTGCTGCTGCCCGACAACCACTACCTGAGCACCC
AGTCCGCCCTGAGCAAAGACCCCAACGAGAAGCGCGATCACATGGTCCTGCTGGAGTTCGTGACCGCCGC
CGGGATCACTCTCGGCATGGACGAGCTGTACAAGACCGGATCAACAAGTTTGTACAAAAAAGCAGGCTGG
GGCTCGCAGGCCCTGCCCCCGGGGCCCATGCAGACCCTCATCTTTTTCGACATGGAGGCCACTGGCTTGC
CCTTCTCCCAGCCCAAGGTCACGGAGCTGTGCCTGCTGGCTGTCCACAGATGTGCCCTGGAGAGCCCCCC
CACCTCTCAGGGGCCACCTCCCACAGTTCCTCCACCACCGCGTGTGGTAGACAAGCTCTCCCTGTGTGTG
GCTCCGGGGAAGGCCTGCAGCCCTGCAGCCAGCGAGATCACAGGTCTGAGCACAGCTGTGCTGGCAGCGC
ATGGGCGTCAATGTTTTGATGACAACCTGGCCAACCTGCTCCTAGCCTTCCTGCGGCGCCAGCCACAGCC
CTGGTGCCTGGTGGCACACAATGGTGACGCCTACGACTTCCCCCTGCTCCAAGCAGAGCTGGCTATGCTG
GGCCTCACCAGTGCTCTGGATGGTGCCTTCTGTGTGGATAGCATCACTGCGCTGAAGGCCCTGGAGCGAG
CAAGCAGCCCCTCAGAACACGGCCCAGCGAAGAGCTATAGCCTAGGCAGCATCTACACTCGCCTGTATGG
GCAGTCCCCTCCAGACTCGCACACGGCTGAGGGTGATGTCCTGGCCCTGCTCAGCATCTGTCAGTGGAGA
CCACAGGCCCTGCTGCGGTGGGTGGATGCTCACGCCAGGCCTTTCGGCACCATCAGGCCCATGTATGGGG
TCACAGCCTCTGCTAGGACCAAGCCAAGACCATCTGCTGTCACAACCACTGCACACCTGGCCACAACCAG
GAACACTAGTCCCAGCCTTGGAGAGAGCAGGGGTACCAAGGATCTTCCTCCAGTGAAGGACCCTGGAGCC
CTATCCAGGGAGGGGCTGCTGGCCCCACTGGGTCTGCTGGCCATCCTGACCTTGGCAGTAGCCACACTGT
ATGGACTATCCCTGGCCACACCTGGGGAGTAGTTAGTAATCAATCAACCTCTGGATTACAAAATTTGTGA
AAGATTGACTGGTATTCTTAACTATGTTGCTCCTTTTACGCTATGTGGATACGCTGCTTTAATGCCTTTG
TATCATGCTATTGCTTCCCGTATGGCTTTCATTTTCTCCTCCTTGTATAAATCCTGGTTGCTGTCTCTTT
ATGAGGAGTTGTGGCCCGTTGTCAGGCAACGTGGCGTGGTGTGCACTGTGTTTGCTGACGCAACCCCCAC
TGGTTGGGGCATTGCCACCACCTGTCAGCTCCTTTCCGGGACTTTCGCTTTCCCCCTCCCTATTGCCACG
GCGGAACTCATCGCCGCCTGCCTTGCCCGCTGCTGGACAGGGGCTCGGCTGTTGGGCACTGACAATTCCG
TGGTGTTGTCGGGGAAGCTGACGTCCTTTCCATGGCTGCTCGCCTGTGTTGCCACCTGGATTCTGCGCGG
GACGTCCTTCTGCTACGTCCCTTCGGCCCTCAATCCAGCGGACCTTCCTTCCCGCGGCCTGCTGCCGGCT
CTGCGGCCTCTTCCGCGTCTTCGCCTTCGCCCTCAGACGAGTCGGATCTCCCTTTGGGCCGCCTCCCCGC
CTGGAATTCTGCAGATATCCGGTTAGTAATGAGTTTGGAATTAATTCTGTGGAATGTGTGTCAGTTAGGG
TGTGGAAAGTCCCCAGGCTCCCCAGGCAGGCAGAAGTATGCAAAGCATGCATCTCAATTAGTCAGCAACC
AGGTGTGGAAAGTCCCCAGGCTCCCCAGCAGGCAGAAGTATGCAAAGCATGCATCTCAATTAGTCAGCAA
CCATAGTCCCGCCCCTAACTCCGCCCATCCCGCCCCTAACTCCGCCCAGTTCCGCCCATTCTCCGCCCCA
TGGCTGACTAATTTTTTTTATTTATGCAGAGGCCGAGGCCGCCTCTGCCTCTGAGCTATTCCAGAAGTAG
TGAGGAGGCTTTTTTGGAGGCCTAGGCTTTTGCAAAAAGCTCCCGGGAGCTTGTATATCCATTTTCGGAT
CTGATCAGCACGTGTTGACAATTAATCATCGGCATAGTATATCGGCATAGTATAATACGACAAGGTGAGG
AACTAAACCATGGCCAAGCCTTTGTCTCAAGAAGAATCCACCCTCATTGAAAGAGCAACGGCTACAATCA
ACAGCATCCCCATCTCTGAAGACTACAGCGTCGCCAGCGCAGCTCTCTCTAGCGACGGCCGCATCTTCAC
TGGTGTCAATGTATATCATTTTACTGGGGGACCTTGTGCAGAACTCGTGGTGCTGGGCACTGCTGCTGCT
GCGGCAGCTGGCAACCTGACTTGTATCGTCGCGATCGGAAATGAGAACAGGGGCATCTTGAGCCCCTGCG
GACGGTGCCGACAGGTGCTTCTCGATCTGCATCCTGGGATCAAAGCCATAGTGAAGGACAGTGATGGACA
GCCGACGGCAGTTGGGATTCGTGAATTGCTGCCCTCTGGTTATGTGTGGGAGGGCTAAGCACAATTCGAG
CTCGGTACCTTTAAGACCAATGACTTACAAGGCAGCTGTAGATCTTAGCCACTTTTTAAAAGAAAAGGGG
GGACTGGAAGGGCTAGCTCACTCCCAACGAAGACAAGATCTGCTTTTTGCTTGTACTGGGTCTCTCTGGT
TAGACCAGATCTGAGCCTGGGAGCTCTCTGGCTGCCTAGGGAACCCACTGCTTAAGCCTCAATAAAGCTT
GCCTTGAGTGCTTCAAGTAGTGTGTGCCCGTCTGTTGTGTGACTCTGGTAACTAGAGATCCCTCAGACCC
TTTTAGTCAGTGTGGAAAATCTCTAGCAGTAGTAGTTCATGTCATCTTATTATTCAGTATTTATAACTTG
CAAAGAAATGAATATCAGAGAGTGAGAGGAACTTGTTTATTGCAGCTTATAATGGTTACAAATAAAGCAA
TAGCATCACAAATTTCACAAATAAAGCATTTTTTTCACTGCATTCTAGTTGTGGTTTGTCCAAACTCATC
AATGTATCTTATCATGTCTGGCTCTAGCTATCCCGCCCCTAACTCCGCCCAGTTCCGCCCATTCTCCGCC
CCATGGCTGACTAATTTTTTTTATTTATGCAGAGGCCGAGGCCGCCTCGGCCTCTGAGCTATTCCAGAAG
TAGTGAGGAGGCTTTTTTGGAGGCCTAGGCTTTTGCGTCGAGACGTACCCAATTCGCCCTATAGTGAGTC
GTATTACGCGCGCTCACTGGCCGTCGTTTTACAACGTCGTGACTGGGAAAACCCTGGCGTTACCCAACTT
AATCGCCTTGCAGCACATCCCCCTTTCGCCAGCTGGCGTAATAGCGAAGAGGCCCGCACCGATCGCCCTT
CCCAACAGTTGCGCAGCCTGAATGGCGAATGGCGCG
[124 nt withheld, positions 8857-8980]
C
[91 nt withheld, positions 8982-9072]
A
[49 nt withheld, positions 9074-9122]
CCTTTGACGTTGGAGTCCACGTTCTTT
[37 nt withheld, positions 9150-9186]
ACCCTATCTCGGTCTATTCTTTTGATTTATAAGGGATTTTGCCGATTTCGGCCTATTGGTTAAAAAATGA
GCTGATTTAACAAAAATTTAACGCGAATTTTAACAAAATATTAACGTTTACAATTTCC
Features (pLannotate 1.2.2; 31 found; start..end, strand, type, name):
     27..131     +  promoter       AmpR promoter: bla
    132..992     +  CDS            AmpR: β-lactamase; bla; confers resistance to ampicillin, carbenicillin, and related antibiotics
   1163..1751    +  rep_origin     ori: high-copy-number ColE1/pMB1/pBR322/pUC origin of replication
   1934..2026    +  CDS            lacI (fragment): lac repressor; lacI; The lac repressor binds to the lac operator to inhibit transcription in E. coli. This inhibition can be relieved by adding lactose or isopropyl-β-D-thiogalactopyranoside (IPTG).
   2039..2060    +  protein_bind   CAP binding site: CAP binding activates transcription in the presence of cAMP. E. coli catabolite activator protein
   2075..2105    +  promoter       lac promoter: promoter for the E. coli lac operon
   2113..2129    +  protein_bind   lac operator: The lac repressor binds to the lac operator to inhibit transcription in E. coli. This inhibition can be relieved by adding lactose or isopropyl-β-D-thiogalactopyranoside (IPTG). lac repressor encoded by lacI
   2174..2192    +  promoter       T3 promoter: promoter for bacteriophage T3 RNA polymerase
   2220..2441    +  promoter       RSV promoter: Rous sarcoma virus enhancer/promoter
   2448..2628    +  LTR            5' LTR (truncated): truncated 5' long terminal repeat (LTR) from HIV-1
   2672..2797    +  misc_feature   HIV-1 Ψ: packaging signal of human immunodeficiency virus type 1
   2781..3144    +  CDS            HIV-1 gag (fragment): gag protein from human immunodeficiency virus 1; gag
   3239..3575    +  ncRNA          RRE: Accession: RF00036 - HIV Rev response element
   3611..4000    +  CDS            env (fragment): ENV_HV1H2 - Experimental evidence at protein level: Swiss-Prot protein existence level 1. [Transmembrane protein gp41]: Acts as a class I viral fusion protein. Under the current model, the protein has at least 3 conformational states: pre-fusion native state, pre-hairpin intermediate state, and post-fusion hairpin state. During fusion of viral and target intracellular membranes, the coiled coil regions (heptad repeats) assume a trimer-of-hairpins structure, positioning the fusion peptide in close proximity to the C-terminal region of the ectodomain. The formation of this structure appears to d
   4012..4129    +  misc_feature   cPPT/CTS: central polypurine tract and central termination sequence of HIV-1
   4152..4455    +  enhancer       CMV enhancer: human cytomegalovirus immediate early enhancer
   4456..4659    +  promoter       CMV promoter: human cytomegalovirus (CMV) immediate early promoter
   4778..5494    +  CDS            EGFP: EGFP is a basic (constitutively fluorescent) green fluorescent protein published in 1996, derived from Aequorea victoria. It is reported to be a rapidly-maturing weak dimer with moderate acid sensitivity.
   5504..5528    +  protein_bind   attB1: mutant version of attB; recombination site for the Gateway® BP reaction BP Clonase™
   5531..6469    +  CDS            TREX1: TREX1_HUMAN - Experimental evidence at protein level: Swiss-Prot protein existence level 1. Major cellular 3'-to-5' DNA exonuclease which digests single- stranded DNA (ssDNA) and double-stranded DNA (dsDNA) with mismatched 3' termini. Prevents cell-intrinsic initiation of autoimmunity. Acts by metabolizing DNA fragments from endogenous retroelements, including L1, LTR and SINE elements. Unless degraded, these DNA fragments accumulate in the cytosol and activate the IFN-stimulatory DNA (ISD) response and innate immune signaling. Prevents chronic ATM-dependent checkpoint activation, by processin
   6482..7070    +  misc_feature   WPRE: woodchuck hepatitis virus posttranscriptional regulatory element
   7126..7456    +  promoter       SV40 promoter: SV40 enhancer and early promoter
   7504..7551    +  promoter       EM7 promoter: synthetic bacterial promoter&nbsp
   7570..7968    +  CDS            BSD: blasticidin S deaminase; Aspergillus terreus BSD; confers resistance to blasticidin
   7985..8053    +  CDS            nef (fragment): NEF_HV1Z2 - Experimental evidence at protein level: Swiss-Prot protein existence level 1. Extracellular Nef protein targets CD4(+) T-lymphocytes for apoptosis by interacting with CXCR4 surface receptors. From Human immunodeficiency virus type 1 group M subtype D (isolate Z2/CDC-Z34) (HIV-1).
   8055..8288    +  LTR            3' LTR (ΔU3): self-inactivating 3' long terminal repeat (LTR) from HIV-1
   8360..8481    +  polyA_signal   SV40 poly(A) signal: SV40 polyadenylation signal
   8500..8635    +  rep_origin     SV40 ori: SV40 origin of replication
   8668..8686    -  promoter       T7 promoter: promoter for bacteriophage T7 RNA polymerase
   8694..8849    +  CDS            lacZα (fragment): LacZα fragment of β-galactosidase; lacZ fragment
   8857..9312    +  rep_origin     f1 ori (sequence partly withheld): f1 bacteriophage origin of replication; arrow indicates direction of (+) strand synthesis
