>Addgene plasmid #164234 | pLENTI CMV GFP TREX1 R128A R174A BLAST | addgene full sequence | sequence record 324756 | Addgene NGS Result
GGGTCTCTCTGGTTAGACCAGATCTGAGCCTGGGAGCTCTCTGGCTAACTAGGGAACCCACTGCTTAAGC
CTCAATAAAGCTTGCCTTGAGTGCTTCAAGTAGTGTGTGCCCGTCTGTTGTGTGACTCTGGTAACTAGAG
ATCCCTCAGACCCTTTTAGTCAGTGTGGAAAATCTCTAGCAGTGGCGCCCGAACAGGGACTTGAAAGCGA
AAGGGAAACCAGAGGAGCTCTCTCGACGCAGGACTCGGCTTGCTGAAGCGCGCACGGCAAGAGGCGAGGG
GCGGCGACTGGTGAGTACGCCAAAAATTTTGACTAGCGGAGGCTAGAAGGAGAGAGATGGGTGCGAGAGC
GTCAGTATTAAGCGGGGGAGAATTAGATCGCGATGGGAAAAAATTCGGTTAAGGCCAGGGGGAAAGAAAA
AATATAAATTAAAACATATAGTATGGGCAAGCAGGGAGCTAGAACGATTCGCAGTTAATCCTGGCCTGTT
AGAAACATCAGAAGGCTGTAGACAAATACTGGGACAGCTACAACCATCCCTTCAGACAGGATCAGAAGAA
CTTAGATCATTATATAATACAGTAGCAACCCTCTATTGTGTGCATCAAAGGATAGAGATAAAAGACACCA
AGGAAGCTTTAGACAAGATAGAGGAAGAGCAAAACAAAAGTAAGACCACCGCACAGCAAGCGGCCGCTGA
TCTTCAGACCTGGAGGAGGAGATATGAGGGACAATTGGAGAAGTGAATTATATAAATATAAAGTAGTAAA
AATTGAACCATTAGGAGTAGCACCCACCAAGGCAAAGAGAAGAGTGGTGCAGAGAGAAAAAAGAGCAGTG
GGAATAGGAGCTTTGTTCCTTGGGTTCTTGGGAGCAGCAGGAAGCACTATGGGCGCAGCGTCAATGACGC
TGACGGTACAGGCCAGACAATTATTGTCTGGTATAGTGCAGCAGCAGAACAATTTGCTGAGGGCTATTGA
GGCGCAACAGCATCTGTTGCAACTCACAGTCTGGGGCATCAAGCAGCTCCAGGCAAGAATCCTGGCTGTG
GAAAGATACCTAAAGGATCAACAGCTCCTGGGGATTTGGGGTTGCTCTGGAAAACTCATTTGCACCACTG
CTGTGCCTTGGAATGCTAGTTGGAGTAATAAATCTCTGGAACAGATTTGGAATCACACGACCTGGATGGA
GTGGGACAGAGAAATTAACAATTACACAAGCTTAATACACTCCTTAATTGAAGAATCGCAAAACCAGCAA
GAAAAGAATGAACAAGAATTATTGGAATTAGATAAATGGGCAAGTTTGTGGAATTGGTTTAACATAACAA
ATTGGCTGTGGTATATAAAATTATTCATAATGATAGTAGGAGGCTTGGTAGGTTTAAGAATAGTTTTTGC
TGTACTTTCTATAGTGAATAGAGTTAGGCAGGGATATTCACCATTATCGTTTCAGACCCACCTCCCAACC
CCGAGGGGACCCGACAGGCCCGAAGGAATAGAAGAAGAAGGTGGAGAGAGAGACAGAGACAGATCCATTC
GATTAGTGAACGGATCTCGACGGTATCGGTTAACTTTTAAAAGAAAAGGGGGGATTGGGGGGTACAGTGC
AGGGGAAAGAATAGTAGACATAATAGCAACAGACATACAAACTAAAGAATTACAAAAACAAATTACAAAA
TTCAAAATTTTATCGATAAGCTTGGGAGTTCCGCGTTACATAACTTACGGTAAATGGCCCGCCTGGCTGA
CCGCCCAACGACCCCCGCCCATTGACGTCAATAATGACGTATGTTCCCATAGTAACGCCAATAGGGACTT
TCCATTGACGTCAATGGGTGGAGTATTTACGGTAAACTGCCCACTTGGCAGTACATCAAGTGTATCATAT
GCCAAGTACGCCCCCTATTGACGTCAATGACGGTAAATGGCCCGCCTGGCATTATGCCCAGTACATGACC
TTATGGGACTTTCCTACTTGGCAGTACATCTACGTATTAGTCATCGCTATTACCATGGTGATGCGGTTTT
GGCAGTACATCAATGGGCGTGGATAGCGGTTTGACTCACGGGGATTTCCAAGTCTCCACCCCATTGACGT
CAATGGGAGTTTGTTTTGGCACCAAAATCAACGGGACTTTCCAAAATGTCGTAACAACTCCGCCCCATTG
ACGCAAATGGGCGGTAGGCGTGTACGGTGGGAGGTCTATATAAGCAGAGCTCGTTTAGTGAACCGTCAGA
TCGCCTGGAGACGCCATCCACGCTGTTTTGACCTCCATAGAAGACACCGACTCTAGAGGATCCACCGGTC
GCCACCATGGTGAGCAAGGGCGAGGAGCTGTTCACCGGGGTGGTGCCCATCCTGGTCGAGCTGGACGGCG
ACGTAAACGGCCACAAGTTCAGCGTGTCCGGCGAGGGCGAGGGCGATGCCACCTACGGCAAGCTGACCCT
GAAGTTCATCTGCACCACCGGCAAGCTGCCCGTGCCCTGGCCCACCCTCGTGACCACCCTGACCTACGGC
GTGCAGTGCTTCAGCCGCTACCCCGACCACATGAAGCAGCACGACTTCTTCAAGTCCGCCATGCCCGAAG
GCTACGTCCAGGAGCGCACCATCTTCTTCAAGGACGACGGCAACTACAAGACCCGCGCCGAGGTGAAGTT
CGAGGGCGACACCCTGGTGAACCGCATCGAGCTGAAGGGCATCGACTTCAAGGAGGACGGCAACATCCTG
GGGCACAAGCTGGAGTACAACTACAACAGCCACAACGTCTATATCATGGCCGACAAGCAGAAGAACGGCA
TCAAGGTGAACTTCAAGATCCGCCACAACATCGAGGACGGCAGCGTGCAGCTCGCCGACCACTACCAGCA
GAACACCCCCATCGGCGACGGCCCCGTGCTGCTGCCCGACAACCACTACCTGAGCACCCAGTCCGCCCTG
AGCAAAGACCCCAACGAGAAGCGCGATCACATGGTCCTGCTGGAGTTCGTGACCGCCGCCGGGATCACTC
TCGGCATGGACGAGCTGTACAAGACCGGATCAACAAGTTTGTACAAAAAAGCAGGCTGGGGCTCGCAGGC
CCTGCCCCCGGGGCCCATGCAGACCCTCATCTTTTTCGACATGGAGGCCACTGGCTTGCCCTTCTCCCAG
CCCAAGGTCACGGAGCTGTGCCTGCTGGCTGTCCACAGATGTGCCCTGGAGAGCCCCCCCACCTCTCAGG
GGCCACCTCCCACAGTTCCTCCACCACCGCGTGTGGTAGACAAGCTCTCCCTGTGTGTGGCTCCGGGGAA
GGCCTGCAGCCCTGCAGCCAGCGAGATCACAGGTCTGAGCACAGCTGTGCTGGCAGCGCATGGGCGTCAA
TGTTTTGATGACAACCTGGCCAACCTGCTCCTAGCCTTCCTGCGGCGCCAGCCACAGCCCTGGTGCCTGG
TGGCACACAATGGTGACGCCTACGACTTCCCCCTGCTCCAAGCAGAGCTGGCTATGCTGGGCCTCACCAG
TGCTCTGGATGGTGCCTTCTGTGTGGATAGCATCACTGCGCTGAAGGCCCTGGAGCGAGCAAGCAGCCCC
TCAGAACACGGCCCAGCGAAGAGCTATAGCCTAGGCAGCATCTACACTCGCCTGTATGGGCAGTCCCCTC
CAGACTCGCACACGGCTGAGGGTGATGTCCTGGCCCTGCTCAGCATCTGTCAGTGGAGACCACAGGCCCT
GCTGCGGTGGGTGGATGCTCACGCCAGGCCTTTCGGCACCATCAGGCCCATGTATGGGGTCACAGCCTCT
GCTAGGACCAAGCCAAGACCATCTGCTGTCACAACCACTGCACACCTGGCCACAACCAGGAACACTAGTC
CCAGCCTTGGAGAGAGCAGGGGTACCAAGGATCTTCCTCCAGTGAAGGACCCTGGAGCCCTATCCAGGGA
GGGGCTGCTGGCCCCACTGGGTCTGCTGGCCATCCTGACCTTGGCAGTAGCCACACTGTATGGACTATCC
CTGGCCACACCTGGGGAGTAGTTAGTAATCAATCAACCTCTGGATTACAAAATTTGTGAAAGATTGACTG
GTATTCTTAACTATGTTGCTCCTTTTACGCTATGTGGATACGCTGCTTTAATGCCTTTGTATCATGCTAT
TGCTTCCCGTATGGCTTTCATTTTCTCCTCCTTGTATAAATCCTGGTTGCTGTCTCTTTATGAGGAGTTG
TGGCCCGTTGTCAGGCAACGTGGCGTGGTGTGCACTGTGTTTGCTGACGCAACCCCCACTGGTTGGGGCA
TTGCCACCACCTGTCAGCTCCTTTCCGGGACTTTCGCTTTCCCCCTCCCTATTGCCACGGCGGAACTCAT
CGCCGCCTGCCTTGCCCGCTGCTGGACAGGGGCTCGGCTGTTGGGCACTGACAATTCCGTGGTGTTGTCG
GGGAAGCTGACGTCCTTTCCATGGCTGCTCGCCTGTGTTGCCACCTGGATTCTGCGCGGGACGTCCTTCT
GCTACGTCCCTTCGGCCCTCAATCCAGCGGACCTTCCTTCCCGCGGCCTGCTGCCGGCTCTGCGGCCTCT
TCCGCGTCTTCGCCTTCGCCCTCAGACGAGTCGGATCTCCCTTTGGGCCGCCTCCCCGCCTGGAATTCTG
CAGATATCCGGTTAGTAATGAGTTTGGAATTAATTCTGTGGAATGTGTGTCAGTTAGGGTGTGGAAAGTC
CCCAGGCTCCCCAGCAGGCAGAAGTATGCAAAGCATGCATCTCAATTAGTCAGCAACCAGGTGTGGAAAG
TCCCCAGGCTCCCCAGCAGGCAGAAGTATGCAAAGCATGCATCTCAATTAGTCAGCAACCATAGTCCCGC
CCCTAACTCCGCCCATCCCGCCCCTAACTCCGCCCAGTTCCGCCCATTCTCCGCCCCATGGCTGACTAAT
TTTTTTTATTTATGCAGAGGCCGAGGCCGCCTCTGCCTCTGAGCTATTCCAGAAGTAGTGAGGAGGCTTT
TTTGGAGGCCTAGGCTTTTGCAAAAAGCTCCCGGGAGCTTGTATATCCATTTTCGGATCTGATCAGCACG
TGTTGACAATTAATCATCGGCATAGTATATCGGCATAGTATAATACGACAAGGTGAGGAACTAAACCATG
GCCAAGCCTTTGTCTCAAGAAGAATCCACCCTCATTGAAAGAGCAACGGCTACAATCAACAGCATCCCCA
TCTCTGAAGACTACAGCGTCGCCAGCGCAGCTCTCTCTAGCGACGGCCGCATCTTCACTGGTGTCAATGT
ATATCATTTTACTGGGGGACCTTGTGCAGAACTCGTGGTGCTGGGCACTGCTGCTGCTGCGGCAGCTGGC
AACCTGACTTGTATCGTCGCGATCGGAAATGAGAACAGGGGCATCTTGAGCCCCTGCGGACGGTGCCGAC
AGGTGCTTCTCGATCTGCATCCTGGGATCAAAGCCATAGTGAAGGACAGTGATGGACAGCCGACGGCAGT
TGGGATTCGTGAATTGCTGCCCTCTGGTTATGTGTGGGAGGGCTAAGCACAATTCGAGCTCGGTACCTTT
AAGACCAATGACTTACAAGGCAGCTGTAGATCTTAGCCACTTTTTAAAAGAAAAGGGGGGACTGGAAGGG
CTAGCTCACTCCCAACGAAGACAAGATCTGCTTTTTGCTTGTACTGGGTCTCTCTGGTTAGACCAGATCT
GAGCCTGGGAGCTCTCTGGCTAACTAGGGAACCCACTGCTTAAGCCTCAATAAAGCTTGCCTTGAGTGCT
TCAAGTAGTGTGTGCCCGTCTGTTGTGTGACTCTGGTAACTAGAGATCCCTCAGACCCTTTTAGTCAGTG
TGGAAAATCTCTAGCAGTAGTAGTTCATGTCATCTTATTATTCAGTATTTATAACTTGCAAAGAAATGAA
TATCAGAGAGTGAGAGGAACTTGTTTATTGCAGCTTATAATGGTTACAAATAAAGCAATAGCATCACAAA
TTTCACAAATAAAGCATTTTTTTCACTGCATTCTAGTTGTGGTTTGTCCAAACTCATCAATGTATCTTAT
CATGTCTGGCTCTAGCTATCCCGCCCCTAACTCCGCCCATCCCGCCCCTAACTCCGCCCAGTTCCGCCCA
TTCTCCGCCCCATGGCTGACTAATTTTTTTTATTTATGCAGAGGCCGAGGCCGCCTCGGCCTCTGAGCTA
TTCCAGAAGTAGTGAGGAGGCTTTTTTGGAGGCCTAGGGACGTACCCAATTCGCCCTATAGTGAGTCGTA
TTACGCGCGCTCACTGGCCGTCGTTTTACAACGTCGTGACTGGGAAAACCCTGGCGTTACCCAACTTAAT
CGCCTTGCAGCACATCCCCCTTTCGCCAGCTGGCGTAATAGCGAAGAGGCCCGCACCGATCGCCCTTCCC
AACAGTTGCGCAGCCTGAATGGCGAATGGG
[124 nt withheld, positions 6401-6524]
C
[91 nt withheld, positions 6526-6616]
A
[49 nt withheld, positions 6618-6666]
CCTTTGACGTTGGAGTCCACGTTCTTT
[37 nt withheld, positions 6694-6730]
ACCCTATCTCGGTCTATTCTTTTGATTTATAAGGGATTTTGCCGATTTCGGCCTATTGGTTAAAAAATGA
GCTGATTTAACAAAAATTTAACGCGAATTTTAACAAAATATTAACGCTTACAATTTAGGTGGCACTTTTC
GGGGAAATGTGCGCGGAACCCCTATTTGTTTATTTTTCTAAATACATTCAAATATGTATCCGCTCATGAG
ACAATAACCCTGATAAATGCTTCAATAATATTGAAAAAGGAAGAGTATGAGTATTCAACATTTCCGTGTC
GCCCTTATTCCCTTTTTTGCGGCATTTTGCCTTCCTGTTTTTGCTCACCCAGAAACGCTGGTGAAAGTAA
AAGATGCTGAAGATCAGTTGGGTGCACGAGTGGGTTACATCGAACTGGATCTCAACAGCGGTAAGATCCT
TGAGAGTTTTCGCCCCGAAGAACGTTTTCCAATGATGAGCACTTTTAAAGTTCTGCTATGTGGCGCGGTA
TTATCCCGTATTGACGCCGGGCAAGAGCAACTCGGTCGCCGCATACACTATTCTCAGAATGACTTGGTTG
AGTACTCACCAGTCACAGAAAAGCATCTTACGGATGGCATGACAGTAAGAGAATTATGCAGTGCTGCCAT
AACCATGAGTGATAACACTGCGGCCAACTTACTTCTGACAACGATCGGAGGACCGAAGGAGCTAACCGCT
TTTTTGCACAACATGGGGGATCATGTAACTCGCCTTGATCGTTGGGAACCGGAGCTGAATGAAGCCATAC
CAAACGACGAGCGTGACACCACGATGCCTGTAGCAATGGCAACAACGTTGCGCAAACTATTAACTGGCGA
ACTACTTACTCTAGCTTCCCGGCAACAATTAATAGACTGGATGGAGGCGGATAAAGTTGCAGGACCACTT
CTGCGCTCGGCCCTTCCGGCTGGCTGGTTTATTGCTGATAAATCTGGAGCCGGTGAGCGTGGGTCTCGCG
GTATCATTGCAGCACTGGGGCCAGATGGTAAGCCCTCCCGTATCGTAGTTATCTACACGACGGGGAGTCA
GGCAACTATGGATGAACGAAATAGACAGATCGCTGAGATAGGTGCCTCACTGATTAAGCATTGGTAACTG
TCAGACCAAGTTTACTCATATATACTTTAGATTGATTTAAAACTTCATTTTTAATTTAAAAGGATCTAGG
TGAAGATCCTTTTTGATAATCTCATGACCAAAATCCCTTAACGTGAGTTTTCGTTCCACTGAGCGTCAGA
CCCCGTAGAAAAGATCAAAGGATCTTCTTGAGATCCTTTTTTTCTGCGCGTAATCTGCTGCTTGCAAACA
AAAAAACCACCGCTACCAGCGGTGGTTTGTTTGCCGGATCAAGAGCTACCAACTCTTTTTCCGAAGGTAA
CTGGCTTCAGCAGAGCGCAGATACCAAATACTGTTCTTCTAGTGTAGCCGTAGTTAGGCCACCACTTCAA
GAACTCTGTAGCACCGCCTACATACCTCGCTCTGCTAATCCTGTTACCAGTGGCTGCTGCCAGTGGCGAT
AAGTCGTGTCTTACCGGGTTGGACTCAAGACGATAGTTACCGGATAAGGCGCAGCGGTCGGGCTGAACGG
GGGGTTCGTGCACACAGCCCAGCTTGGAGCGAACGACCTACACCGAACTGAGATACCTACAGCGTGAGCT
ATGAGAAAGCGCCACGCTTCCCGAAGGGAGAAAGGCGGACAGGTATCCGGTAAGCGGCAGGGTCGGAACA
GGAGAGCGCACGAGGGAGCTTCCAGGGGGAAACGCCTGGTATCTTTATAGTCCTGTCGGGTTTCGCCACC
TCTGACTTGAGCGTCGATTTTTGTGATGCTCGTCAGGGGGGCGGAGCCTATGGAAAAACGCCAGCAACGC
GGCCTTTTTACGGTTCCTGGCCTTTTGCTGGCCTTTTGCTCACATGTTCTTTCCTGCGTTATCCCCTGAT
TCTGTGGATAACCGTATTACCGCCTTTGAGTGAGCTGATACCGCTCGCCGCAGCCGAACGACCGAGCGCA
GCGAGTCAGTGAGCGAGGAAGCGGAAGAGCGCCCAATACGCAAACCGCCTCTCCCCGCGCGTTGGCCGAT
TCATTAATGCAGCTGGCACGACAGGTTTCCCGACTGGAAAGCGGGCAGTGAGCGCAACGCAATTAATGTG
AGTTAGCTCACTCATTAGGCACCCCAGGCTTTACACTTTATGCTTCCGGCTCGTATGTTGTGTGGAATTG
TGAGCGGATAACAATTTCACACAGGAAACAGCTATGACCATGATTACGCCAAGCGCGCAATTAACCCTCA
CTAAAGGGAACAAAAGCTGGAGCTGCAAGCTTAATGTAGTCTTATGCAATACTCTTGTAGTCTTGCAACA
TGGTAACGATGAGTTAGCAACATGCCTTACAAGGAGAGAAAAAGCACCGTGCATGCCGATTGGTGGAAGT
AAGGTGGTACGATCGTGCCTTATTAGGAAGGCAACAGACGGGTCTGACATGGATTGGACGAACCACTGAA
TTGCCGCATTGCAGAGATATTGTATTTAAGTGCCTAGCTCGATACATAAAC
Features (pLannotate 1.2.2; 31 found; start..end, strand, type, name):
      1..181     +  LTR            5' LTR (truncated): truncated 5' long terminal repeat (LTR) from HIV-1
    228..353     +  misc_feature   HIV-1 Ψ: packaging signal of human immunodeficiency virus type 1
    337..700     +  CDS            HIV-1 gag (fragment): gag protein from human immunodeficiency virus 1; gag
    846..1079    +  misc_feature   RRE: The Rev response element (RRE) of HIV-1 allows for Rev-dependent mRNA export from the nucleus to the cytoplasm.
   1456..1556    +  CDS            Rev (fragment): human immunodeficiency virus 1 (HIV-1) Rev protein; rev; enhances nuclear export of unspliced and incompletely spliced viral mRNAs
   1575..1691    +  misc_feature   cPPT/CTS: central polypurine tract and central termination sequence of HIV-1
   1714..2017    +  enhancer       CMV enhancer: human cytomegalovirus immediate early enhancer
   2018..2221    +  promoter       CMV promoter: human cytomegalovirus (CMV) immediate early promoter
   2317..3033    +  CDS            EGFP: EGFP is a basic (constitutively fluorescent) green fluorescent protein published in 1996, derived from Aequorea victoria. It is reported to be a rapidly-maturing weak dimer with moderate acid sensitivity.
   3043..3067    +  protein_bind   attB1: mutant version of attB; recombination site for the Gateway® BP reaction BP Clonase™
   3070..4008    +  CDS            TREX1: TREX1_HUMAN - Experimental evidence at protein level: Swiss-Prot protein existence level 1. Major cellular 3'-to-5' DNA exonuclease which digests single- stranded DNA (ssDNA) and double-stranded DNA (dsDNA) with mismatched 3' termini. Prevents cell-intrinsic initiation of autoimmunity. Acts by metabolizing DNA fragments from endogenous retroelements, including L1, LTR and SINE elements. Unless degraded, these DNA fragments accumulate in the cytosol and activate the IFN-stimulatory DNA (ISD) response and innate immune signaling. Prevents chronic ATM-dependent checkpoint activation, by processin
   4021..4609    +  misc_feature   WPRE: woodchuck hepatitis virus posttranscriptional regulatory element
   4665..4994    +  promoter       SV40 promoter: SV40 enhancer and early promoter
   5042..5089    +  promoter       EM7 promoter: synthetic bacterial promoter&nbsp
   5108..5506    +  CDS            BSD: blasticidin S deaminase; Aspergillus terreus BSD; confers resistance to blasticidin
   5523..5660    +  CDS            nef (fragment): NEF_HV1LA - Experimental evidence at protein level: Swiss-Prot protein existence level 1. Extracellular Nef protein targets CD4(+) T-lymphocytes for apoptosis by interacting with CXCR4 surface receptors. From Human immunodeficiency virus type 1 group M subtype B (isolate Lai) (HIV-1).
   5646..5826    +  LTR            5' LTR (truncated): truncated 5' long terminal repeat (LTR) from HIV-1
   5898..6019    +  polyA_signal   SV40 poly(A) signal: SV40 polyadenylation signal
   6059..6194    +  rep_origin     SV40 ori: SV40 origin of replication
   6215..6233    -  promoter       T7 promoter: promoter for bacteriophage T7 RNA polymerase
   6241..6396    +  CDS            lacZα (fragment): LacZα fragment of β-galactosidase; lacZ fragment
   6401..6829    +  rep_origin     f1 ori (sequence partly withheld): f1 bacteriophage origin of replication; arrow indicates direction of (+) strand synthesis
   6882..6986    +  promoter       AmpR promoter: bla
   6987..7847    +  CDS            AmpR: β-lactamase; bla; confers resistance to ampicillin, carbenicillin, and related antibiotics
   8018..8606    +  rep_origin     ori: high-copy-number ColE1/pMB1/pBR322/pUC origin of replication
   8789..8881    +  CDS            lacI (fragment): lac repressor; lacI; The lac repressor binds to the lac operator to inhibit transcription in E. coli. This inhibition can be relieved by adding lactose or isopropyl-β-D-thiogalactopyranoside (IPTG).
   8894..8915    +  protein_bind   CAP binding site: CAP binding activates transcription in the presence of cAMP. E. coli catabolite activator protein
   8930..8960    +  promoter       lac promoter: promoter for the E. coli lac operon
   8968..8984    +  protein_bind   lac operator: The lac repressor binds to the lac operator to inhibit transcription in E. coli. This inhibition can be relieved by adding lactose or isopropyl-β-D-thiogalactopyranoside (IPTG). lac repressor encoded by lacI
   9029..9047    +  promoter       T3 promoter: promoter for bacteriophage T3 RNA polymerase
   9075..9301    +  promoter       RSV promoter: Rous sarcoma virus enhancer/promoter
