[The description below was written by a language model from this plasmid's Addgene catalogue record and pLannotate feature annotations shown in this document.]
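Description:
pLENTI CMV GFP TREX1 R128A R174A BLAST is a third-generation-style, self-inactivating HIV-1 lentiviral transfer plasmid built on the pLenti CMV GFP Blast backbone for expressing a GFP-tagged mutant of human TREX1 in mammalian cells. It is propagated in E. coli through a high-copy ColE1/pUC origin with ampicillin resistance (AmpR), and it also carries an f1 origin and remnants of a lac/lacZα cloning region flanked by T3 and T7 promoters. The viral portion begins with an RSV promoter driving a truncated 5' LTR. This is followed by the Ψ packaging signal with a gag fragment, the Rev response element for Rev-dependent nuclear export of the genomic RNA, and the cPPT/CTS, and it ends in a ΔU3 3' LTR that inactivates LTR promoter activity after integration. An SV40 poly(A) signal and SV40 origin lie downstream.

Between the LTRs, the CMV enhancer/promoter drives EGFP joined through a short linker containing an attB1 site to the TREX1 coding sequence (about 940 bp), giving an N-terminal GFP fusion, with a WPRE downstream to enhance transcript expression. A separate SV40 promoter (with a bacterial EM7 promoter) drives blasticidin S deaminase, so transduced cells can be selected with blasticidin. TREX1 is the major cellular 3'-to-5' DNA exonuclease that limits innate immune signalling from cytosolic DNA. The plasmid name and purpose give the substitutions as R128A R174A, whereas the mutation field lists R124A R174A, and the record does not resolve this or state their functional effect. Two full sequence records of 9,314 and 9,301 nt show the same element order. The associated study concerns TREX1 and cGAS activation at micronuclei, which fits use of the construct for stable expression and fluorescent tracking of mutant TREX1.
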