Addgene plasmid #164234: pLENTI CMV GFP TREX1 R128A R174A BLAST
Purpose: lentiviral plasmid for GFP-TREX1 R128A R174A
Depositing lab: John Maciejowski. Depositing organization: Memorial Sloan-Kettering Cancer Center. Publication: ER-directed TREX1 limits cGAS activation at micronuclei. Mohr L, Toufektchan E, von Morgen P, Chu K, Kapoor A, Maciejowski J. Mol Cell. 2021 Jan 12. pii: S1097-2765(20)30958-8. doi: 10.1016/j.molcel.2020.12.037. PubMed 33476576.
Backbone
  Vector backbone: pLenti CMV GFP Blast
  Backbone size w/o insert (bp): 8372
  Total vector size (bp): 9314
  Vector type: Mammalian Expression, Lentiviral
  Selectable markers: Blasticidin
Growth in bacteria
  Bacterial resistance: Ampicillin, 100 μg/mL
  Growth temperature: 30°C
  Growth strain: NEB Stable
  Copy number: High Copy
Gene/Insert
  Gene/Insert name: TREX1
  Species: H. sapiens (human)
  Insert size (bp): 942
  Mutation: R124A R174A
  GenBank ID: NM_033629.6
  Entrez Gene: TREX1 (a.k.a. AGS1, CRV, DRN3, HERNS, RVCLS)
  Promoter: CMV
  Tag / fusion protein: GFP (N terminal on backbone)
  Cloning method: Gibson Cloning
  Sequencing primers: 5′ CGC AAA TGG GCG GTA GGC GTG
Terms and licenses: Academic/Nonprofit Terms; Industry Terms: Not Available to Industry
How to cite: pLENTI CMV GFP TREX1 R128A R174A BLAST was a gift from John Maciejowski (Addgene plasmid # 164234 ; http://n2t.net/addgene:164234 ; RRID:Addgene_164234)
